Addgene plasmid #164625: GFP-BLOS1
Purpose: Expresses BLOS1 in mammalian cells with a GFP tag
Depositing lab: Mark Cookson. Publication: LRRK2 mediates tubulation and vesicle sorting from lysosomes. Bonet-Ponce L, Beilina A, Williamson CD, Lindberg E, Kluss JH, Saez-Atienzar S, Landeck N, Kumaran R, Mamais A, Bleck CKE, Li Y, Cookson MR. Sci Adv. 2020 Nov 11;6(46). pii: 6/46/eabb2454. doi: 10.1126/sciadv.abb2454. Print 2020 Nov. PubMed 33177079.
Backbone
  Vector backbone: pDEST53
  Backbone size w/o insert (bp): 7767
  Total vector size (bp): 6535
  Vector type: Mammalian Expression
Growth in bacteria
  Bacterial resistance: Ampicillin, 100 μg/mL
  Growth temperature: 37°C
  Growth strain: DH5alpha
  Copy number: High Copy
Gene/Insert
  Gene/Insert name: BLOS1 (alt names: Biogenesis of lysosome-related organelles complex 1 subunit 1; BLOC1S1)
  Species: H. sapiens (human)
  Insert size (bp): 375
  GenBank ID: NM_001487.3 NM_001487.3
  Entrez Gene: BLOC1S1 (a.k.a. BLOS1, BORCS1, GCN5L1, MICoA, RT14)
  Promoter: CMV
  Tag / fusion protein: Cycle 3 GFP (N terminal on insert)
  Cloning method: Gateway Cloning
  Sequencing primers: 5′ ctgtcccgcctcctaaaagaaca; 3′ ctaggaaggggcagactgca
Terms and licenses: Academic/Nonprofit Terms; Industry Terms: Not Available to Industry
How to cite: GFP-BLOS1 was a gift from Mark Cookson (Addgene plasmid # 164625 ; http://n2t.net/addgene:164625 ; RRID:Addgene_164625)
