[The description below was written by a language model from this plasmid's Addgene catalogue record and pLannotate feature annotations shown in this document.]
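Description:
GFP-BLOS1 is a mammalian expression plasmid built on the Gateway destination vector pDEST53, carrying the human BLOC1S1 coding sequence (BLOS1, a subunit of the biogenesis of lysosome-related organelles complex 1; also known as BORCS1 or GCN5L1) fused at its N terminus to Cycle 3 GFP. The 375 bp insert was introduced by Gateway recombination and sits between attB1 and attB2 sites, directly downstream of the mammalian codon-optimized Cycle 3 GFP open reading frame. Transcription of the fusion is driven by the human cytomegalovirus immediate early enhancer and promoter and terminated by the bovine growth hormone polyadenylation signal. A T7 promoter lies between the CMV promoter and GFP. The automated annotation matched the insert to the mouse Bloc1s1 protein entry, but the catalogue lists the gene as human, which probably reflects close sequence conservation between the orthologues. Short annotated fragments such as a truncated HIV-1 LTR, lacI and ble appear to be partial sequence matches rather than functional elements.

In bacteria the plasmid is maintained at high copy through a ColE1/pUC-type origin and selected with ampicillin via the β-lactamase gene. An f1 origin is also present. A second mammalian cassette places the neomycin phosphotransferase gene under the SV40 early promoter with an SV40 polyadenylation signal, which would allow G418 selection of stably transfected cells. The sequenced plasmid is about 6.5 kb, smaller than the empty destination vector because recombination replaces the Gateway cassette. The construct serves to express and visualize fluorescently tagged BLOS1 in mammalian cells, and it was deposited in connection with work on LRRK2-mediated tubulation and vesicle sorting from lysosomes.
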