Features (pLannotate 1.2.2; 23 found; start..end, strand, type, name):
     28..80      -  misc_feature   bom (fragment): basis of mobility region from pBR322
    235..614     +  enhancer       CMV enhancer: human cytomegalovirus immediate early enhancer
    615..818     +  promoter       CMV promoter: human cytomegalovirus (CMV) immediate early promoter
    814..847     +  LTR            5' LTR (truncated) (fragment): truncated 5' long terminal repeat (LTR) from HIV-1
    863..881     +  promoter       T7 promoter: promoter for bacteriophage T7 RNA polymerase
    905..1621    +  CDS            Cycle 3 GFP: Cycle 3 GFP (Crameri et al., 1996) mammalian codon-optimized
   1643..1667    +  protein_bind   attB1: mutant version of attB; recombination site for the Gateway® BP reaction BP Clonase™
   1679..2053    +  CDS            Bloc1s1: BL1S1_MOUSE - Also known as Gcn5l1. Experimental evidence at protein level: Swiss-Prot protein existence level 1. May negatively regulate aerobic respiration through mitochondrial protein lysine-acetylation. May counteract the action of the deacetylase SIRT3 by acetylating and regulating proteins of the mitochondrial respiratory chain including ATP5F1A and NDUFA9. From Mus musculus (Mouse).
   2068..2092    -  protein_bind   attB2: mutant version of attB; recombination site for the Gateway® BP reaction BP Clonase™
   2130..2354    +  polyA_signal   bGH poly(A) signal: bovine growth hormone polyadenylation signal
   2358..2379    +  promoter       SV40 promoter (fragment): SV40 enhancer and early promoter
   2400..2828    +  rep_origin     f1 ori (sequence partly withheld): f1 bacteriophage origin of replication; arrow indicates direction of (+) strand synthesis
   2842..3171    +  promoter       SV40 promoter: SV40 enhancer and early promoter
   3238..4029    +  CDS            neo: KKA2_KLEPN - Also known as kan, nptII. Experimental evidence at protein level: Swiss-Prot protein existence level 1. Resistance to kanamycin, neomycin, paromomycin, ribostamycin, butirosin and gentamicin B. From Klebsiella pneumoniae.
   4053..4211    +  CDS            ble (fragment): BLE_KLEPN - Experimental evidence at protein level: Swiss-Prot protein existence level 1. Binding protein with a strong affinity to the bleomycin family of antibiotics. Binds to CL990; an antimitotic-antibiotic compound. From Klebsiella pneumoniae.
   4206..4327    +  polyA_signal   SV40 poly(A) signal: SV40 polyadenylation signal
   4400..4416    -  protein_bind   lac operator: The lac repressor binds to the lac operator to inhibit transcription in E. coli. This inhibition can be relieved by adding lactose or isopropyl-β-D-thiogalactopyranoside (IPTG). lac repressor encoded by lacI
   4424..4454    -  promoter       lac promoter: promoter for the E. coli lac operon
   4469..4490    -  protein_bind   CAP binding site: CAP binding activates transcription in the presence of cAMP. E. coli catabolite activator protein
   4503..4595    -  CDS            lacI (fragment): lac repressor; lacI; The lac repressor binds to the lac operator to inhibit transcription in E. coli. This inhibition can be relieved by adding lactose or isopropyl-β-D-thiogalactopyranoside (IPTG).
   4778..5366    -  rep_origin     ori: high-copy-number ColE1/pMB1/pBR322/pUC origin of replication
   5537..6397    -  CDS            AmpR: β-lactamase; bla; confers resistance to ampicillin, carbenicillin, and related antibiotics
   6398..6502    -  promoter       AmpR promoter: bla
>Addgene plasmid #164625 | GFP-BLOS1 | addgene full sequence | sequence record 324223 | Addgene NGS Result
GACGGATCGGGAGATCTCCCGATCCCCTATGGTGCACTCTCAGTACAATCTGCTCTGATGCCGCATAGTT
AAGCCAGTATCTGCTCCCTGCTTGTGTGTTGGAGGTCGCTGAGTAGTGCGCGAGCAAAATTTAAGCTACA
ACAAGGCAAGGCTTGACCGACAATTGCATGAAGAATCTGCTTAGGGTTAGGCGTTTTGCGCTGCTTCGCG
ATGTACGGGCCAGATATACGCGTTGACATTGATTATTGACTAGTTATTAATAGTAATCAATTACGGGGTC
ATTAGTTCATAGCCCATATATGGAGTTCCGCGTTACATAACTTACGGTAAATGGCCCGCCTGGCTGACCG
CCCAACGACCCCCGCCCATTGACGTCAATAATGACGTATGTTCCCATAGTAACGCCAATAGGGACTTTCC
ATTGACGTCAATGGGTGGAGTATTTACGGTAAACTGCCCACTTGGCAGTACATCAAGTGTATCATATGCC
AAGTACGCCCCCTATTGACGTCAATGACGGTAAATGGCCCGCCTGGCATTATGCCCAGTACATGACCTTA
TGGGACTTTCCTACTTGGCAGTACATCTACGTATTAGTCATCGCTATTACCATGGTGATGCGGTTTTGGC
AGTACATCAATGGGCGTGGATAGCGGTTTGACTCACGGGGATTTCCAAGTCTCCACCCCATTGACGTCAA
TGGGAGTTTGTTTTGGCACCAAAATCAACGGGACTTTCCAAAATGTCGTAACAACTCCGCCCCATTGACG
CAAATGGGCGGTAGGCGTGTACGGTGGGAGGTCTATATAAGCAGAGCTCTCTGGCTAACTAGAGAACCCA
CTGCTTACTGGCTTATCGAAATTAATACGACTCACTATAGGGAGACCCAAGCTGGCTAGACACCATGGCC
AGCAAAGGAGAAGAACTTTTCACTGGAGTTGTCCCAATTCTTGTTGAATTAGATGGTGATGTTAATGGGC
ACAAATTTTCTGTCAGTGGAGAGGGTGAAGGTGATGCTACATACGGAAAGCTTACCCTTAAATTTATTTG
CACTACTGGAAAACTACCTGTTCCATGGCCAACACTTGTCACTACTTTCTCTTATGGTGTTCAATGCTTT
TCCCGTTATCCGGATCATATGAAACGGCATGACTTTTTCAAGAGTGCCATGCCCGAAGGTTATGTACAGG
AACGCACTATATCTTTCAAAGATGACGGGAACTACAAGACGCGTGCTGAAGTCAAGTTTGAAGGTGATAC
CCTTGTTAATCGTATCGAGTTAAAAGGTATTGATTTTAAAGAAGATGGAAACATTCTCGGACACAAACTC
GAGTACAACTATAACTCACACAATGTATACATCACGGCAGACAAACAAAAGAATGGAATCAAAGCTAACT
TCAAAATTCGCCACAACATTGAAGATGGATCCGTTCAACTAGCAGACCATTATCAACAAAATACTCCAAT
TGGCGATGGCCCTGTCCTTTTACCAGACAACCATTACCTGTCGACACAATCTGCCCTTTCGAAAGATCCC
AACGAAAAGCGTGACCACATGGTCCTTCTTGAGTTTGTAACTGCTGCTGGGATTACACATGGCATGGATG
AGCTCTACAAAAGCGGTTCCGGACCGGATCAAACAAGTTTGTACAAAAAAGCAGGCTCCGAATTCGCCCT
TCTGTCCCGCCTCCTAAAAGAACACCAGGCCAAGCAGAATGAACGCAAGGAGCTGCAGGAAAAGAGGAGG
CGAGAGGCTATCACTGCAGCGACCTGCCTGACAGAAGCTTTGGTGGATCACCTCAATGTGGGTGTGGCCC
AGGCCTACATGAACCAGAGAAAGCTGGACCATGAGGTGAAGACCCTACAGGTCCAGGCTGCCCAATTTGC
CAAGCAGACAGGCCAGTGGATCGGAATGGTGGAGAACTTCAACCAGGCACTCAAGGAAATTGGGGATGTG
GAGAACTGGGCTCGGAGCATCGAGCTGGACATGCGCACCATTGCCACTGCACTGGAATATGTCTACAAAG
GGCAGCTGCAGTCTGCCCCTTCCTAAGGGCGAATTCGACCCAGCTTTCTTGTACAAAGTGGTGATAATTA
ATTAAGATAAACCCGCTGATCAGCCTCGACTGTGCCTTCTAGTTGCCAGCCATCTGTTGTTTGCCCCTCC
CCCGTGCCTTCCTTGACCCTGGAAGGTGCCACTCCCACTGTCCTTTCCTAATAAAATGAGGAAATTGCAT
CGCATTGTCTGAGTAGGTGTCATTCTATTCTGGGGGGTGGGGTGGGGCAGGACAGCAAGGGGGAGGATTG
GGAAGACAATAGCAGGCATGCTGGGGATGCGGTGGGCTCTATGGCTTCTGAGGCGGAAAGAACCAGCTGG
GGCTCTAGGGGGTATCCCC
[124 nt withheld, positions 2400-2523]
C
[91 nt withheld, positions 2525-2615]
A
[49 nt withheld, positions 2617-2665]
CCTTTGACGTTGGAGTCCACGTTCTTT
[37 nt withheld, positions 2693-2729]
ACCCTATCTCGGTCTATTCTTTTGATTTATAAGGGATTTTGCCGATTTCGGCCTATTGGTTAAAAAATGA
GCTGATTTAACAAAAATTTAACGCGAATTAATTCTGTGGAATGTGTGTCAGTTAGGGTGTGGAAAGTCCC
CAGGCTCCCCAGCAGGCAGAAGTATGCAAAGCATGCATCTCAATTAGTCAGCAACCAGGTGTGGAAAGTC
CCCAGGCTCCCCAGCAGGCAGAAGTATGCAAAGCATGCATCTCAATTAGTCAGCAACCATAGTCCCGCCC
CTAACTCCGCCCATCCCGCCCCTAACTCCGCCCAGTTCCGCCCATTCTCCGCCCCATGGCTGACTAATTT
TTTTTATTTATGCAGAGGCCGAGGCCGCCTCTGCCTCTGAGCTATTCCAGAAGTAGTGAGGAGGCTTTTT
TGGAGGCCTAGGCTTTTGCAAAAAGCTCCCGGGAGCTTGTATATCCATTTTCGGATCTGATCAAGAGACA
GGATGAGGATCGTTTCGCATGATTGAACAAGATGGATTGCACGCAGGTTCTCCGGCCGCTTGGGTGGAGA
GGCTATTCGGCTATGACTGGGCACAACAGACAATCGGCTGCTCTGATGCCGCCGTGTTCCGGCTGTCAGC
GCAGGGGCGCCCGGTTCTTTTTGTCAAGACCGACCTGTCCGGTGCCCTGAATGAACTGCAGGACGAGGCA
GCGCGGCTATCGTGGCTGGCCACGACGGGCGTTCCTTGCGCAGCTGTGCTCGACGTTGTCACTGAAGCGG
GAAGGGACTGGCTGCTATTGGGCGAAGTGCCGGGGCAGGATCTCCTGTCATCTCACCTTGCTCCTGCCGA
GAAAGTATCCATCATGGCTGATGCAATGCGGCGGCTGCATACGCTTGATCCGGCTACCTGCCCATTCGAC
CACCAAGCGAAACATCGCATCGAGCGAGCACGTACTCGGATGGAAGCCGGTCTTGTCGATCAGGATGATC
TGGACGAAGAGCATCAGGGGCTCGCGCCAGCCGAACTGTTCGCCAGGCTCAAGGCGCGCATGCCCGACGG
CGAGGATCTCGTCGTGACCCATGGCGATGCCTGCTTGCCGAATATCATGGTGGAAAATGGCCGCTTTTCT
GGATTCATCGACTGTGGCCGGCTGGGTGTGGCGGACCGCTATCAGGACATAGCGTTGGCTACCCGTGATA
TTGCTGAAGAGCTTGGCGGCGAATGGGCTGACCGCTTCCTCGTGCTTTACGGTATCGCCGCTCCCGATTC
GCAGCGCATCGCCTTCTATCGCCTTCTTGACGAGTTCTTCTGAGCGGGACTCTGGGGTTCGAAATGACCG
ACCAAGCGACGCCCAACCTGCCATCACGAGATTTCGATTCCACCGCCGCCTTCTATGAAAGGTTGGGCTT
CGGAATCGTTTTCCGGGACGCCGGCTGGATGATCCTCCAGCGCGGGGATCTCATGCTGGAGTTCTTCGCC
CACCCCAACTTGTTTATTGCAGCTTATAATGGTTACAAATAAAGCAATAGCATCACAAATTTCACAAATA
AAGCATTTTTTTCACTGCATTCTAGTTGTGGTTTGTCCAAACTCATCAATGTATCTTATCATGTCTGTAT
ACCGTCGACCTCTAGCTAGAGCTTGGCGTAATCATGGTCATAGCTGTTTCCTGTGTGAAATTGTTATCCG
CTCACAATTCCACACAACATACGAGCCGGAAGCATAAAGTGTAAAGCCTGGGGTGCCTAATGAGTGAGCT
AACTCACATTAATTGCGTTGCGCTCACTGCCCGCTTTCCAGTCGGGAAACCTGTCGTGCCAGCTGCATTA
ATGAATCGGCCAACGCGCGGGGAGAGGCGGTTTGCGTATTGGGCGCTCTTCCGCTTCCTCGCTCACTGAC
TCGCTGCGCTCGGTCGTTCGGCTGCGGCGAGCGGTATCAGCTCACTCAAAGGCGGTAATACGGTTATCCA
CAGAATCAGGGGATAACGCAGGAAAGAACATGTGAGCAAAAGGCCAGCAAAAGGCCAGGAACCGTAAAAA
GGCCGCGTTGCTGGCGTTTTTCCATAGGCTCCGCCCCCCTGACGAGCATCACAAAAATCGACGCTCAAGT
CAGAGGTGGCGAAACCCGACAGGACTATAAAGATACCAGGCGTTTCCCCCTGGAAGCTCCCTCGTGCGCT
CTCCTGTTCCGACCCTGCCGCTTACCGGATACCTGTCCGCCTTTCTCCCTTCGGGAAGCGTGGCGCTTTC
TCATAGCTCACGCTGTAGGTATCTCAGTTCGGTGTAGGTCGTTCGCTCCAAGCTGGGCTGTGTGCACGAA
CCCCCCGTTCAGCCCGACCGCTGCGCCTTATCCGGTAACTATCGTCTTGAGTCCAACCCGGTAAGACACG
ACTTATCGCCACTGGCAGCAGCCACTGGTAACAGGATTAGCAGAGCGAGGTATGTAGGCGGTGCTACAGA
GTTCTTGAAGTGGTGGCCTAACTACGGCTACACTAGAAGAACAGTATTTGGTATCTGCGCTCTGCTGAAG
CCAGTTACCTTCGGAAAAAGAGTTGGTAGCTCTTGATCCGGCAAACAAACCACCGCTGGTAGCGGTGGTT
TTTTTGTTTGCAAGCAGCAGATTACGCGCAGAAAAAAAGGATCTCAAGAAGATCCTTTGATCTTTTCTAC
GGGGTCTGACGCTCAGTGGAACGAAAACTCACGTTAAGGGATTTTGGTCATGAGATTATCAAAAAGGATC
TTCACCTAGATCCTTTTAAATTAAAAATGAAGTTTTAAATCAATCTAAAGTATATATGAGTAAACTTGGT
CTGACAGTTACCAATGCTTAATCAGTGAGGCACCTATCTCAGCGATCTGTCTATTTCGTTCATCCATAGT
TGCCTGACTCCCCGTCGTGTAGATAACTACGATACGGGAGGGCTTACCATCTGGCCCCAGTGCTGCAATG
ATACCGCGAGACCCACGCTCACCGGCTCCAGATTTATCAGCAATAAACCAGCCAGCCGGAAGGGCCGAGC
GCAGAAGTGGTCCTGCAACTTTATCCGCCTCCATCCAGTCTATTAATTGTTGCCGGGAAGCTAGAGTAAG
TAGTTCGCCAGTTAATAGTTTGCGCAACGTTGTTGCCATTGCTACAGGCATCGTGGTGTCACGCTCGTCG
TTTGGTATGGCTTCATTCAGCTCCGGTTCCCAACGATCAAGGCGAGTTACATGATCCCCCATGTTGTGCA
AAAAAGCGGTTAGCTCCTTCGGTCCTCCGATCGTTGTCAGAAGTAAGTTGGCCGCAGTGTTATCACTCAT
GGTTATGGCAGCACTGCATAATTCTCTTACTGTCATGCCATCCGTAAGATGCTTTTCTGTGACTGGTGAG
TACTCAACCAAGTCATTCTGAGAATAGTGTATGCGGCGACCGAGTTGCTCTTGCCCGGCGTCAATACGGG
ATAATACCGCGCCACATAGCAGAACTTTAAAAGTGCTCATCATTGGAAAACGTTCTTCGGGGCGAAAACT
CTCAAGGATCTTACCGCTGTTGAGATCCAGTTCGATGTAACCCACTCGTGCACCCAACTGATCTTCAGCA
TCTTTTACTTTCACCAGCGTTTCTGGGTGAGCAAAAACAGGAAGGCAAAATGCCGCAAAAAAGGGAATAA
GGGCGACACGGAAATGTTGAATACTCATACTCTTCCTTTTTCAATATTATTGAAGCATTTATCAGGGTTA
TTGTCTCATGAGCGGATACATATTTGAATGTATTTAGAAAAATAAACAAATAGGGGTTCCGCGCACATTT
CCCCGAAAAGTGCCACCTGACGTC
